>Addgene plasmid #244303 | pAAVLINKv1-pCALM1-Cre-3'-NRXN1-FLAG | addgene full sequence | sequence record 491774 | Addgene NGS Result
CCTGCAGGCAGCTGCGCGCTCGCTCGCTCACTGAGGCCGCCCGGGCGTCGGGCGACCTTTGGTCGCCCGG
CCTCAGTGAGCGAGCGAGCGCGCAGAGAGGGAGTGGCCAACTCCATCACTAGGGGTTCCTGCGGCCGCAC
GCGTCGCTCTGCGCGAGGCGGCTCCGCCGCGGCGGAGGGATACGGCGCACCATATATATATCGCGGGGCG
CAGACTCGCGCTCCGGCAGTGGTGCTGGGAGTGTCGTGGACGCCGTGCCGTTACTCGTACGCCACCATGT
CCAATTTACTGACCGTACACCAAAATTTGCCTGCATTACCGGTCGATGCAACGAGTGATGAGGTTCGCAA
GAACCTGATGGACATGTTCAGGGATCGCCAGGCGTTTTCTGAGCATACCTGGAAAATGCTTCTGTCCGTT
TGCCGGTCGTGGGCGGCATGGTGCAAGTTGAATAACCGGAAATGGTTTCCCGCAGAACCTGAAGATGTTC
GCGATTATCTTCTATATCTTCAGGCGCGCGGTCTGGCAGTAAAAACCATCCAGCAACATTTGGGCCAGCT
AAACATGCTTCATCGTCGGTCCGGGCTGCCACGACCAAGTGACAGCAATGCTGTTTCACTGGTTATGCGG
CGGATCCGAAAAGAAAACGTTGATGCCGGTGAACGTGCAAAACAGGCTCTAGCGTTCGAACGCACTGATT
TCGACCAGGTTCGTTCACTCATGGAAAATAGCGATCGCTGCCAGGATATACGTAATCTGGCATTTCTGGG
GATTGCTTATAACACCCTGTTACGTATAGCCGAAATTGCCAGGATCAGGGTTAAAGATATCTCACGTACT
GACGGTGGGAGAATGTTAATCCATATTGGCAGAACGAAAACGCTGGTTAGCACCGCAGGTGTAGAGAAGG
CACTTAGCCTGGGGGTAACTAAACTGGTCGAGCGATGGATTTCCGTCTCTGGTGTAGCTGATGATCCGAA
TAACTACCTGTTTTGCCGGGTCAGAAAAAATGGTGTTGCCGCGCCATCTGCCACCAGCCAGCTATCAACT
CGCGCCCTGGAAGGGATTTTTGAAGCAACTCATCGATTGATTTACGGCGCTAAGGATGACTCTGGTCAGA
GATACCTGGCCTGGTCTGGACACAGTGCCCGTGTCGGAGCCGCGCGAGATATGGCCCGCGCTGGAGTTTC
AATACCGGAGATCATGCAAGCTGGTGGCTGGACCAATGTAAATATTGTAATGAACTATATCCGTAACCTG
GATAGTGAAACAGGGGCAATGGTGCGCCTGCTGGAAGATGGCGATTAGGTAAGTATCAAGGTTACAAGAC
AGGTTTAAGGAGACCAATAACTAGTATAACTTCGTATAGGATACTTTATAGCAATTTATGAAACTGGGCT
TGTCGAGACAGAGAAGACTCTTGCGTTTCTGATAGGCACCTATTGGTCTTACTGACATCCACTTTGCCTT
TCTCTCCACAGGGATGGGTGGAACAGATATGTCTGTGATTGTTCCGGAACAGGCTATCTTGGCAGGTCCT
GTGAGAGAGAGGCAACGGTTTTGAGCTATGATGGGAGCATGTTTATGAAAATTCAGCTCCCCGTAGTCAT
GCATACGGAGGCTGAGGATGTTTCCTTACGGTTCCGATCCCAGCGTGCATATGGCATTCTGATGGCAACC
ACTTCTAGAGACTCTGCTGACACCCTCCGCCTGGAGCTAGACGCAGGACGTGTGAAACTGACGGTCAATC
TAGATTGTATCAGGATTAACTGTAATTCCAGCAAAGGTCCCGAGACTCTTTTTGCTGGCTATAACCTCAA
TGATAACGAGTGGCACACAGTGCGTGTAGTTCGGCGTGGAAAAAGTTTAAAGTTAACAGTGGATGACCAA
CAGGCCATGACAGGTCAAATGGCAGGTGATCATACTAGGCTGGAGTTCCATAACATAGAGACTGGCATCA
TCACAGAACGACGGTATCTTTCTTCTGTCCCCTCCAACTTCATTGGACACCTGCAGAGCTTGACATTTAA
TGGAATGGCATACATTGACCTGTGTAAAAATGGCGACATAGATTACTGTGAGCTTAATGCCAGATTTGGC
TTCAGGAACATCATAGCAGATCCTGTCACCTTCAAGACCAAATCGAGCTATGTTGCCTTAGCTACCTTGC
AAGCCTACACTTCTATGCATCTTTTTTTCCAGTTCAAGACAACATCCCTAGATGGATTAATTCTATATAA
CAGTGGGGATGGAAATGACTTTATTGTGGTTGAATTAGTTAAAGGGTACTTACATTACGTGTTTGATTTG
GGAAATGGTGCTAACCTCATCAAAGGAAGCTCAAATAAACCTCTCAATGACAATCAGTGGCACAACGTGA
TGATATCAAGGGACACCAGCAACCTCCACACTGTAAAGATTGACACAAAAATCACAACGCAAATCACCGC
CGGAGCCAGGAACTTAGACCTCAAGAGTGACTTATATATAGGAGGAGTAGCTAAAGAAACATACAAATCC
TTACCAAAACTTGTACATGCCAAAGAAGGCTTTCAAGGCTGCCTGGCATCAGTTGATTTAAATGGACGGC
TTCCGGACCTCATCTCCGATGCTCTTTTCTGCAACGGACAGATCGAGAGAGGATGTGAAGGGCCCAGCAC
AACCTGCCAAGAGGACTCATGTTCCAATCAAGGTGTGTGCTTGCAACAATGGGATGGCTTCAGCTGTGAC
TGTAGTATGACTTCCTTCAGTGGACCACTCTGCAATGACCCTGGGACGACATATATCTTTAGCAAAGGTG
GTGGACAAATCACGTATAAGTGGCCTCCTAATGACCGACCCAGTACACGAGCAGACAGACTGGCCATAGG
TTTTAGCACTGTTCAGAAAGAAGCCGTATTGGTGCGAGTGGACAGTTCTTCAGGCTTGGGTGACTACCTA
GAACTGCATATACACCAGGGAAAAATTGGAGTTAAGTTTAATGTTGGGACAGATGACATCGCCATTGAAG
AATCCAATGCAATCATTAATGATGGGAAATACCATGTAGTTCGTTTCACGAGGAGTGGTGGCAATGCCAC
GTTGCAGGTGGACAGCTGGCCAGTGATCGAGCGCTACCCTGCAGGAAACAATGATAACGAGCGCCTGGCG
ATTGCTAGACAGCGAATTCCATATCGACTTGGTCGAGTAGTTGATGAATGGCTACTCGACAAAGGGCGTC
AGCTCACAATCTTCAATAGCCAAGCAACCATAATAATTGGCGGGAAAGAGCAGGGCCAGCCCTTCCAGGG
CCAGCTCTCTGGGCTGTACTACAATGGCTTGAAAGTTCTGAATATGGCAGCCGAAAACGATGCCAACATC
GCCATAGTGGGAAATGTGAGACTGGTTGGTGAAGTGCCTTCCTCTATGACAACTGAGTCAACAGCCACTG
CCATGCAATCAGAGATGTCCACATCAATTATGGAGACTACCACGACCCTGGCTACTAGCACAGCCAGAAG
AGGAAAGCCCCCGACAAAAGAACCCATTAGCCAGACCACAGATGACATCCTTGTGGCCTCAGCAGAGTGT
CCCAGCGATGATGAGGACATTGACCCCTGTGAGCCGAGCTCAGGTGGGTTAGCCAACCCAACCCGAGCAG
GCGGCAGAGAGCCGTATCCAGGCTCAGCAGAAGTGATCCGGGAGTCCAGCAGCACCACGGGTATGGTCGT
TGGGATAGTAGCCGCTGCCGCCCTGTGCATCCTTATCCTCCTCTATGCCATGTACAAGTACAGAAACCGG
GATGAAGGCTCATACCATGTGGACGAGAGTCGAAACTACATCAGTAACTCAGCACAGTCCAATGGGGCTG
TTGTAAAGGAGAAACAACCCAGCAGTGCGAAAAGCTCCAACAAAAATAAGAAAAACAAGGATAAAGAGTA
TTATGTCTGTACAGACTACAAAGACCATGACGGTGATTATAAAGATCATGACATCGACTACAAGGATGAC
GATGACAAGTAACTCGAGATAATCAACCTCTGGATTACAAAATTTGTGAAAGATTGACTGGTATTCTTAA
CTATGTTGCTCCTTTTACGCTATGTGGATACGCTGCTTTAATGCCTTTGTATCATGCTATTGCTTCCCGT
ATGGCTTTCATTTTCTCCTCCTTGTATAAATCCTGGTTAGTTCTTGCCACGGCGGAACTCATCGCCGCCT
GCCTTGCCCGCTGCTGGACAGGGGCTCGGCTGTTGGGCACTGACAATTCCGTGGTGTTTATTTGTGAAAT
TTGTGATGCTATTGCTTTATTTGTAACCATCTAGCTTTATTTGTGAAATTTGTGATGCTATTGCTTTATT
TGTAACCATTATAAGCTGCAATAAACAAGTTAACAACAACAATTGCATTCATTTTATGTTTCAGGTTCAG
GGGGAGATGTGGGAGGTTTTTTAAAGATCTGGAGACCGGTGTGGCACGTGCGGACCGAGCGGCCGCAGGA
ACCCCTAGTGATGGAGTTGGCCACTCCCTCTCTGCGCGCTCGCTCGCTCACTGAGGCCGGGCGACCAAAG
GTCGCCCGACGCCCGGGCTTTGCCCGGGCGGCCTCAGTGAGCGAGCGAGCGCGCAGCTGCCTGCAGGGGC
GCCTGATGCGGTATTTTCTCCTTACGCATCTGTGCGGTATTTCACACCGCATA
[95 nt withheld, positions 4674-4768]
T
[46 nt withheld, positions 4770-4815]
C
[141 nt withheld, positions 4817-4957]
CCTTTGACGTTGGAGTCCACGTTCTTT
[37 nt withheld, positions 4985-5021]
ACTCTATCTCGGGCTATTCTTTTGATTTATAAGGGATTTTGCCGATTTCGGTCTATTGGTTAAAAAATGA
GCTGATTTAACAAAAATTTAACGCGAATTTTAACAAAATATTAACGTTTACAATTTTATGGTGCACTCTC
AGTACAATCTGCTCTGATGCCGCATAGTTAAGCCAGCCCCGACACCCGCCAACACCCGCTGACGCGCCCT
GACGGGCTTGTCTGCTCCCGGCATCCGCTTACAGACAAGCTGTGACCGTCTCCGGGAGCTGCATGTGTCA
GAGGTTTTCACCGTCATCACCGAAACGCGCGAGACGAAAGGGCCTCGTGATACGCCTATTTTTATAGGTT
AATGTCATGATAATAATGGTTTCTTAGACGTCAGGTGGCACTTTTCGGGGAAATGTGCGCGGAACCCCTA
TTTGTTTATTTTTCTAAATACATTCAAATATGTATCCGCTCATGAGACAATAACCCTGATAAATGCTTCA
ATAATATTGAAAAAGGAAGAGTATGAGTATTCAACATTTCCGTGTCGCCCTTATTCCCTTTTTTGCGGCA
TTTTGCCTTCCTGTTTTTGCTCACCCAGAAACGCTGGTGAAAGTAAAAGATGCTGAAGATCAGTTGGGTG
CACGAGTGGGTTACATCGAACTGGATCTCAACAGCGGTAAGATCCTTGAGAGTTTTCGCCCCGAAGAACG
TTTTCCAATGATGAGCACTTTTAAAGTTCTGCTATGTGGCGCGGTATTATCCCGTATTGACGCCGGGCAA
GAGCAACTCGGTCGCCGCATACACTATTCTCAGAATGACTTGGTTGAGTACTCACCAGTCACAGAAAAGC
ATCTTACGGATGGCATGACAGTAAGAGAATTATGCAGTGCTGCCATAACCATGAGTGATAACACTGCGGC
CAACTTACTTCTGACAACGATCGGAGGACCGAAGGAGCTAACCGCTTTTTTGCACAACATGGGGGATCAT
GTAACTCGCCTTGATCGTTGGGAACCGGAGCTGAATGAAGCCATACCAAACGACGAGCGTGACACCACGA
TGCCTGTAGCAATGGCAACAACGTTGCGCAAACTATTAACTGGCGAACTACTTACTCTAGCTTCCCGGCA
ACAATTAATAGACTGGATGGAGGCGGATAAAGTTGCAGGACCACTTCTGCGCTCGGCCCTTCCGGCTGGC
TGGTTTATTGCTGATAAATCTGGAGCCGGTGAGCGTGGGTCTCGCGGTATCATTGCAGCACTGGGGCCAG
ATGGTAAGCCCTCCCGTATCGTAGTTATCTACACGACGGGGAGTCAGGCAACTATGGATGAACGAAATAG
ACAGATCGCTGAGATAGGTGCCTCACTGATTAAGCATTGGTAACTGTCAGACCAAGTTTACTCATATATA
CTTTAGATTGATTTAAAACTTCATTTTTAATTTAAAAGGATCTAGGTGAAGATCCTTTTTGATAATCTCA
TGACCAAAATCCCTTAACGTGAGTTTTCGTTCCACTGAGCGTCAGACCCCGTAGAAAAGATCAAAGGATC
TTCTTGAGATCCTTTTTTTCTGCGCGTAATCTGCTGCTTGCAAACAAAAAAACCACCGCTACCAGCGGTG
GTTTGTTTGCCGGATCAAGAGCTACCAACTCTTTTTCCGAAGGTAACTGGCTTCAGCAGAGCGCAGATAC
CAAATACTGTTCTTCTAGTGTAGCCGTAGTTAGGCCACCACTTCAAGAACTCTGTAGCACCGCCTACATA
CCTCGCTCTGCTAATCCTGTTACCAGTGGCTGCTGCCAGTGGCGATAAGTCGTGTCTTACCGGGTTGGAC
TCAAGACGATAGTTACCGGATAAGGCGCAGCGGTCGGGCTGAACGGGGGGTTCGTGCACACAGCCCAGCT
TGGAGCGAACGACCTACACCGAACTGAGATACCTACAGCGTGAGCTATGAGAAAGCGCCACGCTTCCCGA
AGGGAGAAAGGCGGACAGGTATCCGGTAAGCGGCAGGGTCGGAACAGGAGAGCGCACGAGGGAGCTTCCA
GGGGGAAACGCCTGGTATCTTTATAGTCCTGTCGGGTTTCGCCACCTCTGACTTGAGCGTCGATTTTTGT
GATGCTCGTCAGGGGGGCGGAGCCTATGGAAAAACGCCAGCAACGCGGCCTTTTTACGGTTCCTGGCCTT
TTGCTGGCCTTTTGCTCACATGT
Features (pLannotate 1.2.2; 20 found; start..end, strand, type, name):
     12..39      +  repeat_region  AAV2 ITR (fragment): inverted terminal repeat of adeno-associated virus serotype 2 inverted
     68..95      +  repeat_region  AAV2 ITR (fragment): inverted terminal repeat of adeno-associated virus serotype 2 inverted
    277..1305    +  CDS            cre: RECR_BPP1 - Experimental evidence at protein level: Swiss-Prot protein existence level 1. Catalyzes site-specific recombination between two 34-base- pair LOXP sites. Its role is to maintain the phage genome as a monomeric unit-copy plasmid in the lysogenic state. From Escherichia phage P1 (Bacteriophage P1).
   1309..1349    +  intron         chimeric intron (fragment): chimera between introns from human β-globin and immunoglobulin heavy chain genes
   1356..1380    +  protein_bind   lox2272 (fragment): Cre-mediated recombination occurs in the 8-bp core sequence (GGATACTT). lox2272 sites are compatible with each other, but incompatible with loxP or loxN sites (Lee and Saito, 1988). Cre recombinase
   1390..1481    +  intron         chimeric intron (fragment): chimera between introns from human β-globin and immunoglobulin heavy chain genes
   1480..3927    +  CDS            Nrxn1 (fragment): NRX1A_MOUSE - Also known as Kiaa0578. Experimental evidence at protein level: Swiss-Prot protein existence level 1. Cell surface protein involved in cell-cell-interactions, exocytosis of secretory granules and regulation of signal transmission. Function is isoform-specific. Alpha-type isoforms have a long N- terminus with six laminin G-like domains and play an important role in synaptic signal transmission. Alpha-type isoforms play a role in the regulation of calcium channel activity and Ca(2+)-triggered neurotransmitter release at synapses and at neuromuscular junctions. They play an importan
   3934..3999    +  CDS            3xFLAG: three tandem FLAG® epitope tags, followed by an enterokinase cleavage site
   4011..4168    +  misc_feature   WPRE (fragment): woodchuck hepatitis virus posttranscriptional regulatory element
   4174..4258    +  misc_feature   WPRE (fragment): woodchuck hepatitis virus posttranscriptional regulatory element
   4257..4300    -  polyA_signal   SV40 poly(A) signal (fragment): SV40 polyadenylation signal
   4304..4371    -  polyA_signal   SV40 poly(A) signal (fragment): SV40 polyadenylation signal
   4477..4617    +  repeat_region  AAV2 ITR: inverted terminal repeat of adeno-associated virus serotype 2 inverted
   4622..4673    -  misc_feature   bom (fragment): basis of mobility region from pBR322
   4692..5147    +  rep_origin     f1 ori (sequence partly withheld): f1 bacteriophage origin of replication; arrow indicates direction of (+) strand synthesis
   5148..5197    -  misc_feature   bom (fragment): basis of mobility region from pBR322
   5299..5334    -  CDS            rop (fragment): Rop protein, which maintains plasmids at low copy number; rop
   5429..5533    +  promoter       AmpR promoter: bla
   5534..6394    +  CDS            AmpR: β-lactamase; bla; confers resistance to ampicillin, carbenicillin, and related antibiotics
   6565..7153    +  rep_origin     ori: high-copy-number ColE1/pMB1/pBR322/pUC origin of replication
