[The description below was written by a language model from this plasmid's Addgene catalogue record and pLannotate feature annotations shown in this document.]
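Description:
pAAVLINKv1-pCALM1-Cre-3'-NRXN1-FLAG is an AAV transfer plasmid built on the pAAV-MCS2 backbone and serves as the 3' half of a two-vector AAVLINK pair for delivering human NRXN1, a coding sequence too large for a single AAV genome. It is propagated in bacteria as a high-copy plasmid through a ColE1/pUC-type origin, selected with ampicillin via the β-lactamase gene, and also carries an f1 phage origin. The cassette is flanked by AAV2 inverted terminal repeats. The annotation detects one complete ITR and only short fragments of the other, which may simply reflect how difficult these repeats are to sequence and annotate.

Between the ITRs, the catalogue lists a CALM1 promoter. It is not annotated in the feature table, but presumably occupies the short unannotated stretch upstream of the first coding sequence, which is Cre recombinase. Cre is followed by pieces of a chimeric β-globin/immunoglobulin intron that surround a lox2272 site. Next comes a roughly 2.4 kb C-terminal portion of the NRXN1 alpha coding sequence; the annotation tool matched this to the mouse orthologue, whereas the record states the insert is human. The NRXN1 fragment is fused to a C-terminal 3xFLAG tag and followed by a WPRE, annotated as two fragments, and an SV40 polyadenylation signal.

This layout suggests that Cre expressed from this vector recombines its lox2272 site with a compatible site on the partner 5' vector. That would join the two genomes, with the lox scar lying inside an intron that is spliced out to give full-length, FLAG-tagged NRXN1. The record does not spell out this mechanism, and the corresponding 5' plasmid is identified only in the associated publication.
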