Addgene plasmid #244303: pAAVLINKv1-pCALM1-Cre-3'-NRXN1-FLAG
Purpose: 3' AAVLINK plasmid for NRXN1 expression
Depositing lab: Zhonghua Lu. Publication: AAVLINK: A potent DNA-recombination method for large cargo delivery in gene therapy. Lin J, Lin Y, Liu N, Cao W, Zhang J, Wen S, Zhang Y, Liao W, Hong Z, Lin Y, Liu Q, Liu H, Li Q, Chen B, Li M, Luo Z, Yang L, Yang Y, Zheng SH, Wang Y, Chu H, Hu Y, Qin Y, Luo BX, Tian S, Chen Y, Yan T, Yang L, Wang H, Liu T, Jiang Y, Lu Z. Cell. 2026 Feb 5;189(3):969-986.e17. doi: 10.1016/j.cell.2025.12.039. Epub 2026 Jan 27. PubMed 41605211.
Backbone
  Vector backbone: pAAV-MCS2
  Backbone manufacturer: Steve Jackson (Addgene # 46954)
  Vector type: AAV
Growth in bacteria
  Bacterial resistance: Ampicillin, 100 μg/mL
  Growth temperature: 37°C
  Growth strain: NEB Stable
  Copy number: High Copy
Gene/Insert
  Gene/Insert name: NRXN1
  Species: H. sapiens (human)
  Entrez Gene: NRXN1 (a.k.a. Hs.22998, PTHSL2, SCZD17)
  Promoter: pCALM1
  Tag / fusion protein: FLAG (C terminal on insert)
  Cloning method: Restriction Enzyme; 5′ cloning site unknown (unknown if destroyed)
Terms and licenses: Academic/Nonprofit Terms; Industry Terms: Not Available to Industry
Depositor comments: See publication for corresponding AAV Link vectors.
How to cite: pAAVLINKv1-pCALM1-Cre-3'-NRXN1-FLAG was a gift from Zhonghua Lu (Addgene plasmid # 244303 ; http://n2t.net/addgene:244303 ; RRID:Addgene_244303)
